>Addgene plasmid #78090 | SH3BP4 gRNA (BRDN0001147097) | addgene full sequence | sequence record 188964 | Addgene Assembled Sequence
CCCGGGTGCAAAGATGGATAAAGTTTTAAACAGAGAGGAATCTTTGCAGCTAATGGACCTTCTAGGTCTT
GAAAGGAGTGGGAATTGGCTCCGGTGCCCGTCAGTGGGCAGAGCGCACATCGCCCACAGTCCCCGAGAAG
TTGGGGGGAGGGGTCGGCAATTGATCCGGTGCCTAGAGAAGGTGGCGCGGGGTAAACTGGGAAAGTGATG
TCGTGTACTGGCTCCGCCTTTTTCCCGAGGGTGGGGGAGAACCGTATATAAGTGCAGTAGTCGCCGTGAA
CGTTCTTTTTCGCAACGGGTTTGCCGCCAGAACACAGGTAAGTGCCGTGTGTGGTTCCCGCGGGCCTGGC
CTCTTTACGGGTTATGGCCCTTGCGTGCCTTGAATTACTTCCACCTGGCTGCAGTACGTGATTCTTGATC
CCGAGCTTCGGGTTGGAAGTGGGTGGGAGAGTTCGAGGCCTTGCGCTTAAGGAGCCCCTTCGCCTCGTGC
TTGAGTTGAGGCCTGGCCTGGGCGCTGGGGCCGCCGCGTGCGAATCTGGTGGCACCTTCGCGCCTGTCTC
GCTGCTTTCGATAAGTCTCTAGCCATTTAAAATTTTTGATGACCTGCTGCGACGCTTTTTTTCTGGCAAG
ATAGTCTTGTAAATGCGGGCCAAGATCTGCACACTGGTATTTCGGTTTTTGGGGCCGCGGGCGGCGACGG
GGCCCGTGCGTCCCAGCGCACATGTTCGGCGAGGCGGGGCCTGCGAGCGCGGCCACCGAGAATCGGACGG
GGGTAGTCTCAAGCTGGCCGGCCTGCTCTGGTGCCTGGCCTCGCGCCGCCGTGTATCGCCCCGCCCTGGG
CGGCAAGGCTGGCCCGGTCGGCACCAGTTGCGTGAGCGGAAAGATGGCCGCTTCCCGGCCCTGCTGCAGG
GAGCTCAAAATGGAGGACGCGGCGCTCGGGAGAGCGGGCGGGTGAGTCACCCACACAAAGGAAAAGGGCC
TTTCCGTCCTCAGCCGTCGCTTCATGTGACTCCACGGAGTACCGGGCGCCGTCCAGGCACCTCGATTAGT
TCTCGAGCTTTTGGAGTACGTCGTCTTTAGGTTGGGGGGAGGGGTTTTATGCGATGGAGTTTCCCCACAC
TGAGTGGGTGGAGACTGAAGTTAGGCCAGCTTGGCACTTGATGTAATTCTCCTTGGAATTTGCCCTTTTT
GAGTTTGGATCTTGGTTCATTCTCAAGCCTCAGACAGTGGTTCAAAGTTTTTTTCTTCCATTTCAGGTGT
CGTGACGTACGGCCACCATGACCGAGTACAAGCCCACGGTGCGCCTCGCCACCCGCGACGACGTCCCCAG
GGCCGTACGCACCCTCGCCGCCGCGTTCGCCGACTACCCCGCCACGCGCCACACCGTCGATCCGGACCGC
CACATCGAGCGGGTCACCGAGCTGCAAGAACTCTTCCTCACGCGCGTCGGGCTCGACATCGGCAAGGTGT
GGGTCGCGGACGACGGCGCCGCCGTGGCGGTCTGGACCACGCCGGAGAGCGTCGAAGCGGGGGCGGTGTT
CGCCGAGATCGGCCCGCGCATGGCCGAGTTGAGCGGTTCCCGGCTGGCCGCGCAGCAACAGATGGAAGGC
CTCCTGGCGCCGCACCGGCCCAAGGAGCCCGCGTGGTTCCTGGCCACCGTCGGAGTCTCGCCCGACCACC
AGGGCAAGGGTCTGGGCAGCGCCGTCGTGCTCCCCGGAGTGGAGGCGGCCGAGCGCGCCGGGGTGCCCGC
CTTCCTGGAGACCTCCGCGCCCCGCAACCTCCCCTTCTACGAGCGGCTCGGCTTCACCGTCACCGCCGAC
GTCGAGGTGCCCGAAGGACCGCGCACCTGGTGCATGACCCGCAAGCCCGGTGCCTGAACGCGTTAAGTCG
ACAATCAACCTCTGGATTACAAAATTTGTGAAAGATTGACTGGTATTCTTAACTATGTTGCTCCTTTTAC
GCTATGTGGATACGCTGCTTTAATGCCTTTGTATCATGCTATTGCTTCCCGTATGGCTTTCATTTTCTCC
TCCTTGTATAAATCCTGGTTGCTGTCTCTTTATGAGGAGTTGTGGCCCGTTGTCAGGCAACGTGGCGTGG
TGTGCACTGTGTTTGCTGACGCAACCCCCACTGGTTGGGGCATTGCCACCACCTGTCAGCTCCTTTCCGG
GACTTTCGCTTTCCCCCTCCCTATTGCCACGGCGGAACTCATCGCCGCCTGCCTTGCCCGCTGCTGGACA
GGGGCTCGGCTGTTGGGCACTGACAATTCCGTGGTGTTGTCGGGGAAATCATCGTCCTTTCCTTGGCTGC
TCGCCTGTGTTGCCACCTGGATTCTGCGCGGGACGTCCTTCTGCTACGTCCCTTCGGCCCTCAATCCAGC
GGACCTTCCTTCCCGCGGCCTGCTGCCGGCTCTGCGGCCTCTTCCGCGTCTTCGCCTTCGCCCTCAGACG
AGTCGGATCTCCCTTTGGGCCGCCTCCCCGCGTCGACTTTAAGACCAATGACTTACAAGGCAGCTGTAGA
TCTTAGCCACTTTTTAAAAGAAAAGGGGGGACTGGAAGGGCTAATTCACTCCCAACGAAGACAAGATCTG
CTTTTTGCTTGTACTGGGTCTCTCTGGTTAGACCAGATCTGAGCCTGGGAGCTCTCTGGCTAACTAGGGA
ACCCACTGCTTAAGCCTCAATAAAGCTTGCCTTGAGTGCTTCAAGTAGTGTGTGCCCGTCTGTTGTGTGA
CTCTGGTAACTAGAGATCCCTCAGACCCTTTTAGTCAGTGTGGAAAATCTCTAGCAGTACGTATAGTAGT
TCATGTCATCTTATTATTCAGTATTTATAACTTGCAAAGAAATGAATATCAGAGAGTGAGAGGAACTTGT
TTATTGCAGCTTATAATGGTTACAAATAAAGCAATAGCATCACAAATTTCACAAATAAAGCATTTTTTTC
ACTGCATTCTAGTTGTGGTTTGTCCAAACTCATCAATGTATCTTATCATGTCTGGCTCTAGCTATCCCGC
CCCTAACTCCGCCCATCCCGCCCCTAACTCCGCCCAGTTCCGCCCATTCTCCGCCCCATGGCTGACTAAT
TTTTTTTATTTATGCAGAGGCCGAGGCCGCCTCGGCCTCTGAGCTATTCCAGAAGTAGTGAGGAGGCTTT
TTTGGAGGCCTAGGGACGTACCCAATTCGCCCTATAGTGAGTCGTATTACGCGCGCTCACTGGCCGTCGT
TTTACAACGTCGTGACTGGGAAAACCCTGGCGTTACCCAACTTAATCGCCTTGCAGCACATCCCCCTTTC
GCCAGCTGGCGTAATAGCGAAGAGGCCCGCACCGATCGCCCTTCCCAACAGTTGCGCAGCCTGAATGGCG
AATGGG
[124 nt withheld, positions 3367-3490]
C
[91 nt withheld, positions 3492-3582]
A
[49 nt withheld, positions 3584-3632]
CCTTTGACGTTGGAGTCCACGTTCTTT
[37 nt withheld, positions 3660-3696]
ACCCTATCTCGGTCTATTCTTTTGATTTATAAGGGATTTTGCCGATTTCGGCCTATTGGTTAAAAAATGA
GCTGATTTAACAAAAATTTAACGCGAATTTTAACAAAATATTAACGCTTACAATTTAGGTGGCACTTTTC
GGGGAAATGTGCGCGGAACCCCTATTTGTTTATTTTTCTAAATACATTCAAATATGTATCCGCTCATGAG
ACAATAACCCTGATAAATGCTTCAATAATATTGAAAAAGGAAGAGTATGAGTATTCAACATTTCCGTGTC
GCCCTTATTCCCTTTTTTGCGGCATTTTGCCTTCCTGTTTTTGCTCACCCAGAAACGCTGGTGAAAGTAA
AAGATGCTGAAGATCAGTTGGGTGCACGAGTGGGTTACATCGAACTGGATCTCAACAGCGGTAAGATCCT
TGAGAGTTTTCGCCCCGAAGAACGTTTTCCAATGATGAGCACTTTTAAAGTTCTGCTATGTGGCGCGGTA
TTATCCCGTATTGACGCCGGGCAAGAGCAACTCGGTCGCCGCATACACTATTCTCAGAATGACTTGGTTG
AGTACTCACCAGTCACAGAAAAGCATCTTACGGATGGCATGACAGTAAGAGAATTATGCAGTGCTGCCAT
AACCATGAGTGATAACACTGCGGCCAACTTACTTCTGACAACGATCGGAGGACCGAAGGAGCTAACCGCT
TTTTTGCACAACATGGGGGATCATGTAACTCGCCTTGATCGTTGGGAACCGGAGCTGAATGAAGCCATAC
CAAACGACGAGCGTGACACCACGATGCCTGTAGCAATGGCAACAACGTTGCGCAAACTATTAACTGGCGA
ACTACTTACTCTAGCTTCCCGGCAACAATTAATAGACTGGATGGAGGCGGATAAAGTTGCAGGACCACTT
CTGCGCTCGGCCCTTCCGGCTGGCTGGTTTATTGCTGATAAATCTGGAGCCGGTGAGCGTGGGTCTCGCG
GTATCATTGCAGCACTGGGGCCAGATGGTAAGCCCTCCCGTATCGTAGTTATCTACACGACGGGGAGTCA
GGCAACTATGGATGAACGAAATAGACAGATCGCTGAGATAGGTGCCTCACTGATTAAGCATTGGTAACTG
TCAGACCAAGTTTACTCATATATACTTTAGATTGATTTAAAACTTCATTTTTAATTTAAAAGGATCTAGG
TGAAGATCCTTTTTGATAATCTCATGACCAAAATCCCTTAACGTGAGTTTTCGTTCCACTGAGCGTCAGA
CCCCGTAGAAAAGATCAAAGGATCTTCTTGAGATCCTTTTTTTCTGCGCGTAATCTGCTGCTTGCAAACA
AAAAAACCACCGCTACCAGCGGTGGTTTGTTTGCCGGATCAAGAGCTACCAACTCTTTTTCCGAAGGTAA
CTGGCTTCAGCAGAGCGCAGATACCAAATACTGTTCTTCTAGTGTAGCCGTAGTTAGGCCACCACTTCAA
GAACTCTGTAGCACCGCCTACATACCTCGCTCTGCTAATCCTGTTACCAGTGGCTGCTGCCAGTGGCGAT
AAGTCGTGTCTTACCGGGTTGGACTCAAGACGATAGTTACCGGATAAGGCGCAGCGGTCGGGCTGAACGG
GGGGTTCGTGCACACAGCCCAGCTTGGAGCGAACGACCTACACCGAACTGAGATACCTACAGCGTGAGCT
ATGAGAAAGCGCCACGCTTCCCGAAGGGAGAAAGGCGGACAGGTATCCGGTAAGCGGCAGGGTCGGAACA
GGAGAGCGCACGAGGGAGCTTCCAGGGGGAAACGCCTGGTATCTTTATAGTCCTGTCGGGTTTCGCCACC
TCTGACTTGAGCGTCGATTTTTGTGATGCTCGTCAGGGGGGCGGAGCCTATGGAAAAACGCCAGCAACGC
GGCCTTTTTACGGTTCCTGGCCTTTTGCTGGCCTTTTGCTCACATGTTCTTTCCTGCGTTATCCCCTGAT
TCTGTGGATAACCGTATTACCGCCTTTGAGTGAGCTGATACCGCTCGCCGCAGCCGAACGACCGAGCGCA
GCGAGTCAGTGAGCGAGGAAGCGGAAGAGCGCCCAATACGCAAACCGCCTCTCCCCGCGCGTTGGCCGAT
TCATTAATGCAGCTGGCACGACAGGTTTCCCGACTGGAAAGCGGGCAGTGAGCGCAACGCAATTAATGTG
AGTTAGCTCACTCATTAGGCACCCCAGGCTTTACACTTTATGCTTCCGGCTCGTATGTTGTGTGGAATTG
TGAGCGGATAACAATTTCACACAGGAAACAGCTATGACCATGATTACGCCAAGCGCGCAATTAACCCTCA
CTAAAGGGAACAAAAGCTGGAGCTGCAAGCTTAATGTAGTCTTATGCAATACTCTTGTAGTCTTGCAACA
TGGTAACGATGAGTTAGCAACATGCCTTACAAGGAGAGAAAAAGCACCGTGCATGCCGATTGGTGGAAGT
AAGGTGGTACGATCGTGCCTTATTAGGAAGGCAACAGACGGGTCTGACATGGATTGGACGAACCACTGAA
TTGCCGCATTGCAGAGATATTGTATTTAAGTGCCTAGCTCGATACATAAACGGGTCTCTCTGGTTAGACC
AGATCTGAGCCTGGGAGCTCTCTGGCTAACTAGGGAACCCACTGCTTAAGCCTCAATAAAGCTTGCCTTG
AGTGCTTCAAGTAGTGTGTGCCCGTCTGTTGTGTGACTCTGGTAACTAGAGATCCCTCAGACCCTTTTAG
TCAGTGTGGAAAATCTCTAGCAGTGGCGCCCGAACAGGGACTTGAAAGCGAAAGGGAAACCAGAGGAGCT
CTCTCGACGCAGGACTCGGCTTGCTGAAGCGCGCACGGCAAGAGGCGAGGGGCGGCGACTGGTGAGTACG
CCAAAAATTTTGACTAGCGGAGGCTAGAAGGAGAGAGATGGGTGCGAGAGCGTCAGTATTAAGCGGGGGA
GAATTAGATCGCGATGGGAAAAAATTCGGTTAAGGCCAGGGGGAAAGAAAAAATATAAATTAAAACATAT
AGTATGGGCAAGCAGGGAGCTAGAACGATTCGCAGTTAATCCTGGCCTGTTAGAAACATCAGAAGGCTGT
AGACAAATACTGGGACAGCTACAACCATCCCTTCAGACAGGATCAGAAGAACTTAGATCATTATATAATA
CAGTAGCAACCCTCTATTGTGTGCATCAAAGGATAGAGATAAAAGACACCAAGGAAGCTTTAGACAAGAT
AGAGGAAGAGCAAAACAAAAGTAAGACCACCGCACAGCAAGCGGCCGCTGATCTTCAGACCTGGAGGAGG
AGATATGAGGGACAATTGGAGAAGTGAATTATATAAATATAAAGTAGTAAAAATTGAACCATTAGGAGTA
GCACCCACCAAGGCAAAGAGAAGAGTGGTGCAGAGAGAAAAAAGAGCAGTGGGAATAGGAGCTTTGTTCC
TTGGGTTCTTGGGAGCAGCAGGAAGCACTATGGGCGCAGCGTCAATGACGCTGACGGTACAGGCCAGACA
ATTATTGTCTGGTATAGTGCAGCAGCAGAACAATTTGCTGAGGGCTATTGAGGCGCAACAGCATCTGTTG
CAACTCACAGTCTGGGGCATCAAGCAGCTCCAGGCAAGAATCCTGGCTGTGGAAAGATACCTAAAGGATC
AACAGCTCCTGGGGATTTGGGGTTGCTCTGGAAAACTCATTTGCACCACTGCTGTGCCTTGGAATGCTAG
TTGGAGTAATAAATCTCTGGAACAGATTTGGAATCACACGACCTGGATGGAGTGGGACAGAGAAATTAAC
AATTACACAAGCTTAATACACTCCTTAATTGAAGAATCGCAAAACCAGCAAGAAAAGAATGAACAAGAAT
TATTGGAATTAGATAAATGGGCAAGTTTGTGGAATTGGTTTAACATAACAAATTGGCTGTGGTATATAAA
ATTATTCATAATGATAGTAGGAGGCTTGGTAGGTTTAAGAATAGTTTTTGCTGTACTTTCTATAGTGAAT
AGAGTTAGGCAGGGATATTCACCATTATCGTTTCAGACCCACCTCCCAACCCCGAGGGGACCCAGAGAGG
GCCTATTTCCCATGATTCCTTCATATTTGCATATACGATACAAGGCTGTTAGAGAGATAATTAGAATTAA
TTTGACTGTAAACACAAAGATATTAGTACAAAATACGTGACGTAGAAAGTAATAATTTCTTGGGTAGTTT
GCAGTTTTAAAATTATGTTTTAAAATGGACTATCATATGCTTACCGTAACTTGAAAGTATTTCGATTTCT
TGGCTTTATATATCTTGTGGAAAGGACGAAACACCGCATCCACCCATCCTTCAAGAGTTTTAGAGCTAGA
AATAGCAAGTTAAAATAAGGCTAGTCCGTTATCAACTTGAAAAAGTGGCACCGAGTCGGTGCTTTTTTAA
GCTTGGCGTAACTAGATCTTGAGACAAATGGCAGTATTCATCCACAATTTTAAAAGAAAAGGGGGGATTG
GGGGGTACAGTGCAGGGGAAAGAATAGTAGACATAATAGCAACAGACATACAAACTAAAGAATTACAAAA
ACAAATTACAAAAATTCAAAATTTTCGGGTTTATTACAGGGACAGCAGAGATCCACTTTGGCGCCGGCTC
GAGGGGG
Features (pLannotate 1.2.2; 29 found; start..end, strand, type, name):
     14..80      +  CDS            small t antigen (fragment): SV40 (simian virus 40) small t antigen
    106..317     +  promoter       EF-1α core promoter: core promoter for human elongation factor EF-1α
    318..1256    +  intron         EF-1α intron A: intron upstream of the start codon of human EF-1α
   1278..1877    +  CDS            PuroR (fragment): puromycin N-acetyltransferase; pac from Streptomyces; confers resistance to puromycin
   1893..2481    +  misc_feature   WPRE: woodchuck hepatitis virus posttranscriptional regulatory element
   2532..2551    +  misc_feature   cPPT/CTS (fragment): central polypurine tract and central termination sequence of HIV-1
   2553..2786    +  LTR            3' LTR (ΔU3): self-inactivating 3' long terminal repeat (LTR) from HIV-1
   2864..2985    +  polyA_signal   SV40 poly(A) signal: SV40 polyadenylation signal
   3025..3160    +  rep_origin     SV40 ori: SV40 origin of replication
   3181..3199    -  promoter       T7 promoter: promoter for bacteriophage T7 RNA polymerase
   3207..3362    +  CDS            lacZα (fragment): LacZα fragment of β-galactosidase; lacZ fragment
   3367..3795    +  rep_origin     f1 ori (sequence partly withheld): f1 bacteriophage origin of replication; arrow indicates direction of (+) strand synthesis
   3848..3952    +  promoter       AmpR promoter: bla
   3953..4813    +  CDS            AmpR: β-lactamase; bla; confers resistance to ampicillin, carbenicillin, and related antibiotics
   4984..5572    +  rep_origin     ori: high-copy-number ColE1/pMB1/pBR322/pUC origin of replication
   5755..5847    +  CDS            lacI (fragment): lac repressor; lacI; The lac repressor binds to the lac operator to inhibit transcription in E. coli. This inhibition can be relieved by adding lactose or isopropyl-β-D-thiogalactopyranoside (IPTG).
   5860..5881    +  protein_bind   CAP binding site: CAP binding activates transcription in the presence of cAMP. E. coli catabolite activator protein
   5896..5926    +  promoter       lac promoter: promoter for the E. coli lac operon
   5934..5950    +  protein_bind   lac operator: The lac repressor binds to the lac operator to inhibit transcription in E. coli. This inhibition can be relieved by adding lactose or isopropyl-β-D-thiogalactopyranoside (IPTG). lac repressor encoded by lacI
   5995..6013    +  promoter       T3 promoter: promoter for bacteriophage T3 RNA polymerase
   6041..6267    +  promoter       RSV promoter: Rous sarcoma virus enhancer/promoter
   6268..6448    +  LTR            5' LTR (truncated): truncated 5' long terminal repeat (LTR) from HIV-1
   6495..6620    +  misc_feature   HIV-1 Ψ: packaging signal of human immunodeficiency virus type 1
   6604..6967    +  CDS            HIV-1 gag (fragment): gag protein from human immunodeficiency virus 1; gag
   7113..7346    +  misc_feature   RRE: The Rev response element (RRE) of HIV-1 allows for Rev-dependent mRNA export from the nucleus to the cytoplasm.
   7723..7749    +  CDS            Rev (fragment): human immunodeficiency virus 1 (HIV-1) Rev protein; rev; enhances nuclear export of unspliced and incompletely spliced viral mRNAs
   7753..7993    +  promoter       U6 promoter: RNA polymerase III promoter for human U6 snRNA
   8023..8098    +  misc_RNA       gRNA scaffold: guide RNA scaffold for the Streptococcus pyogenes CRISPR/Cas9 system
   8154..8271    +  misc_feature   cPPT/CTS: central polypurine tract and central termination sequence of HIV-1
