[The description below was written by a language model from this plasmid's Addgene catalogue record and pLannotate feature annotations shown in this document.]
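Description:
SH3BP4 gRNA (BRDN0001147097) is a third-generation lentiviral guide RNA plasmid built on the lentiGuide-Puro backbone and designed to direct Streptococcus pyogenes Cas9 to the human SH3BP4 gene (also known as BOG25 or TTP). The 8.3 kb plasmid is propagated in E. coli through a high-copy ColE1/pUC-type origin with ampicillin selection from the β-lactamase gene. It also carries an f1 origin and remnants of a cloning-vector lac region. The annotated sequence shows the typical transfer-vector architecture. An RSV promoter fused to a truncated HIV-1 5' LTR drives Tat-independent production of the viral genome. This is followed by the Ψ packaging signal with a partial gag sequence, the Rev response element for nuclear export of the unspliced RNA, a central polypurine tract, and a self-inactivating ΔU3 3' LTR. An SV40 polyadenylation signal and SV40 origin lie downstream of the 3' LTR.

Between the LTRs sit two expression units. A human U6 RNA polymerase III promoter transcribes the SH3BP4-specific spacer joined to the Cas9 guide RNA scaffold. Downstream, the EF-1α core promoter with its intron A drives puromycin N-acetyltransferase, so that transduced mammalian cells can be selected with puromycin. A WPRE follows to enhance transcript stability and expression. The plasmid does not encode Cas9, so it must be paired with a separate Cas9 vector such as lentiCas9-Blast or used in cells that already express the nuclease. According to the depositor, the guide was designed against a human SH3BP4 reference transcript. It belongs to a human kinome gRNA collection associated with work on optimized sgRNA design, and is intended for knockout of SH3BP4 in human cells.
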