Addgene plasmid #78090: SH3BP4 gRNA (BRDN0001147097)
Purpose: 3rd generation lentiviral gRNA plasmid targeting human SH3BP4
Depositing lab: John Doench & David Root. Depositing organization: Broad Institute. Publication: Optimized sgRNA design to maximize activity and minimize off-target effects of CRISPR-Cas9. Doench JG, Fusi N, Sullender M, Hegde M, Vaimberg EW, Donovan KF, Smith I, Tothova Z, Wilen C, Orchard R, Virgin HW, Listgarten J, Root DE. Nat Biotechnol. 2016 Jan 18. doi: 10.1038/nbt.3437. PubMed 26780180.
Backbone
  Vector backbone: lentiGuide-Puro
  Backbone manufacturer: Zhang Lab (Addgene plasmid # 52963)
  Vector type: Mammalian Expression, Lentiviral, CRISPR
  Selectable markers: Puromycin
Growth in bacteria
  Bacterial resistance: Ampicillin, 100 μg/mL
  Growth temperature: 37°C
  Growth strain: DH5alpha
  Copy number: High Copy
Gene/Insert
  Gene/Insert name: SH3BP4 (alt names: SH3BP4; NM_014521.2)
  gRNA/shRNA sequence: CATCCACCCATCCTTCAAGA
  Species: H. sapiens (human)
  Entrez Gene: SH3BP4 (a.k.a. BOG25, TTP)
  Promoter: hU6
  Cloning method: Unknown
  Sequencing primers: 5′ U6-F; 3′ pS2-R
Terms and licenses: Academic/Nonprofit Terms; Industry Terms: Not Available to Industry
Depositor comments: The gRNA was designed to target the following Genbank reference sequence(s): NM_014521.2. Note that this plasmid does NOT contain Cas9. It should be used in conjunction with lentiCas9-Blast (Addgene #52962) or otherwise with cell lines already expressing Cas9. Browse the full kinome gRNA library at http://www.addgene.org/pooled-library/broadgpp-human-kinome/ or visit http://www.broadinstitute.org/rnai/public/ for detailed protocols and information.
How to cite: SH3BP4 gRNA (BRDN0001147097) was a gift from John Doench & David Root (Addgene plasmid # 78090 ; http://n2t.net/addgene:78090 ; RRID:Addgene_78090)
