>Addgene plasmid #78090 | SH3BP4 gRNA (BRDN0001147097) | depositor partial sequence | sequence record 145549 | Target Sequence
CATCCACCCATCCTTCAAGA
