>Addgene plasmid #78090 | SH3BP4 gRNA (BRDN0001147097) | addgene partial sequence | sequence record 188963 | hU6-F
AGAAAGTAATAATTTCTTGGGTAGTTTGCAGTTTTAAAATTATGTTTTAAAATGGACTATCATATGCTTA
CCGTAACTTGAAAGTATTTCGATTTCTTGGCTTTATATATCTTGTGGAAAGGACGAAACACCGCATCCAC
CCATCCTTCAAGAGTTTTAGAGCTAGAAATAGCAAGTTAAAATAAGGCTAGTCCGTTATCAACTTGAAAA
AGTGGCACCGAGTCGGTGCTTTTTTAAGCTTGGCGTAACTAGATCTTGAGACAAATGGCAGTATTCATCC
ACAATTTTAAAAGAAAAGGGGGGATTGGGGGGTACAGTGCAGGGGAAAGAATAGTAGACATAATAGCAAC
AGACATACAAACTAAAGAATTACAAAAACAAATTACAAAAATTCAAAATTTTCGGGTTTATTACAGGGAC
AGCAGAGATCCACTTTGGCGCCGGCTCGAGGGGGCCCGGGTGCAAAGATGGATAAAGTTTTAAACAGAGA
GGAATCTTTGCAGCTAATGGACCTTCTAGGTCTTGAAAGGAGTGGGAATTGGCTCCGGTGCCCGTCAGTG
GGCAGAGCGC
